>Addgene plasmid #100129 | pGL4-Cluster Promoter Delta 1.1 | depositor full sequence | sequence record 183259 | pGL4-Cluster Promoter Delta 1.1 sequence 5136 bps
CGAAACAAAACAAACTAGCAAAATAGGCTGTCCCCAGTGCAAGTGCAGGTGCCAGAACATTTCTCTGGCC
TAACTGGCCGGTACCGAGCTCGGATCCACTAGTAACGGCCGCCAGTGTGCTGGGCAGTGGGGGGAGGGGG
AGATGGGAACGGGTCTGGGGGGCGGCTCCCCTCCCCCTCCCTCTCTTGGGACAGACAGCCTTTGTTCCCG
GCGGCGGCGGCAGCGGTGGCCAGACACCTGTGAGGCCGCAGAACTGGCCGAGGGTGGGCGTGTGAGGACA
TGGAGGCCCCTTGTCCCCATTCCAGCCCTGCGCCCCTGGGTCCGGGTGCGCCCCCTGAGACAGGTCAGCC
TTGAGCACCTTTCTGCGGGGAGACTGCAGAGATCGTCCAGTGGCCCTACGGTGCGCCCCAGCTCCCAACG
CACTTCCCCTCCCCCCTCCCAGGGTCGGATTTCCAAGCACGCCACGCCACACACACCTCGGCTAGCTCCG
GGCTCAGAGGGCGCTGGGGTGGCAGGGCGTCCGGGCGCACCTCGGCTAGCGGCACCCTAGCCCGAGGGCA
GGAGGCGGGGATAGAAGGCGGGCGACGGGACCCCTTGGGGCCAGACCCGGCCGGGTTGGGCAAGCAGGCG
GGGCTCCCGGCGTCTCCGCAGTCCCGGACGGGCGTGCCCTGCGCCGCGCACCAACCGGAGCCACATTCAA
GGTGAATCATCCCCGGCCCGCCCCCTGCCCCTCCCCGCCTCGCGGCACCTGAGCCAATGGCGCTGCGCGA
GGGGCGGGCGGGGCCCGGGGCGGGGGGCGGTAAAACCCTCCTGGAGTCATTCTCTGTGCACTCCGTCGAG
CCCCCGCGCAGCCGTGCCGGAGCCGCAGGGCCTCCGTCCAGCCGCGCGGTCCGGGCAGCCCGCGCCCCCT
GTTCTTCCGGTCCTCGGGCCCAGGTACCTGAGCTCGCTAGCCTCGAGGATATCAAGATCTGGCCTCGGCG
GCCAAGCTTAGACACTAGAGGGTATATAATGGAAGCTCGACTTCCAGCTTGGCAATCCGGTACTGTTGGT
AAAGCCACCATGGAAGATGCCAAAAACATTAAGAAGGGCCCAGCGCCATTCTACCCACTCGAAGACGGGA
CCGCCGGCGAGCAGCTGCACAAAGCCATGAAGCGCTACGCCCTGGTGCCCGGCACCATCGCCTTTACCGA
CGCACATATCGAGGTGGACATTACCTACGCCGAGTACTTCGAGATGAGCGTTCGGCTGGCAGAAGCTATG
AAGCGCTATGGGCTGAATACAAACCATCGGATCGTGGTGTGCAGCGAGAATAGCTTGCAGTTCTTCATGC
CCGTGTTGGGTGCCCTGTTCATCGGTGTGGCTGTGGCCCCAGCTAACGACATCTACAACGAGCGCGAGCT
GCTGAACAGCATGGGCATCAGCCAGCCCACCGTCGTATTCGTGAGCAAGAAAGGGCTGCAAAAGATCCTC
AACGTGCAAAAGAAGCTACCGATCATACAAAAGATCATCATCATGGATAGCAAGACCGACTACCAGGGCT
TCCAAAGCATGTACACCTTCGTGACTTCCCATTTGCCACCCGGCTTCAACGAGTACGACTTCGTGCCCGA
GAGCTTCGACCGGGACAAAACCATCGCCCTGATCATGAACAGTAGTGGCAGTACCGGATTGCCCAAGGGC
GTAGCCCTACCGCACCGCACCGCTTGTGTCCGATTCAGTCATGCCCGCGACCCCATCTTCGGCAACCAGA
TCATCCCCGACACCGCTATCCTCAGCGTGGTGCCATTTCACCACGGCTTCGGCATGTTCACCACGCTGGG
CTACTTGATCTGCGGCTTTCGGGTCGTGCTCATGTACCGCTTCGAGGAGGAGCTATTCTTGCGCAGCTTG
CAAGACTATAAGATTCAATCTGCCCTGCTGGTGCCCACACTATTTAGCTTCTTCGCTAAGAGCACTCTCA
TCGACAAGTACGACCTAAGCAACTTGCACGAGATCGCCAGCGGCGGGGCGCCGCTCAGCAAGGAGGTAGG
TGAGGCCGTGGCCAAACGCTTCCACCTACCAGGCATCCGCCAGGGCTACGGCCTGACAGAAACAACCAGC
GCCATTCTGATCACCCCCGAAGGGGACGACAAGCCTGGCGCAGTAGGCAAGGTGGTGCCCTTCTTCGAGG
CTAAGGTGGTGGACTTGGACACCGGTAAGACACTGGGTGTGAACCAGCGCGGCGAGCTGTGCGTCCGTGG
CCCCATGATCATGAGCGGCTACGTTAACAACCCCGAGGCTACAAACGCTCTCATCGACAAGGACGGCTGG
CTGCACAGCGGCGACATCGCCTACTGGGACGAGGACGAGCACTTCTTCATCGTGGACCGGCTGAAGAGCC
TGATCAAATACAAGGGCTACCAGGTAGCCCCAGCCGAACTGGAGAGCATCCTGCTGCAACACCCCAACAT
CTTCGACGCCGGGGTCGCCGGCCTGCCCGACGACGATGCCGGCGAGCTGCCCGCCGCAGTCGTCGTGCTG
GAACACGGTAAAACCATGACCGAGAAGGAGATCGTGGACTATGTGGCCAGCCAGGTTACAACCGCCAAGA
AGCTGCGCGGTGGTGTTGTGTTCGTGGACGAGGTGCCTAAAGGACTGACCGGCAAGTTGGACGCCCGCAA
GATCCGCGAGATTCTCATTAAGGCCAAGAAGGGCGGCAAGATCGCCGTGTAATAATTCTAGAGTCGGGGC
GGCCGGCCGCTTCGAGCAGACATGATAAGATACATTGATGAGTTTGGACAAACCACAACTAGAATGCAGT
GAAAAAAATGCTTTATTTGTGAAATTTGTGATGCTATTGCTTTATTTGTAACCATTATAAGCTGCAATAA
ACAAGTTAACAACAACAATTGCATTCATTTTATGTTTCAGGTTCAGGGGGAGGTGTGGGAGGTTTTTTAA
AGCAAGTAAAACCTCTACAAATGTGGTAAAATCGATAAGGATCCGTCGACCGATGCCCTTGAGAGCCTTC
AACCCAGTCAGCTCCTTCCGGTGGGCGCGGGGCATGACTATCGTCGCCGCACTTATGACTGTCTTCTTTA
TCATGCAACTCGTAGGACAGGTGCCGGCAGCGCTCTTCCGCTTCCTCGCTCACTGACTCGCTGCGCTCGG
TCGTTCGGCTGCGGCGAGCGGTATCAGCTCACTCAAAGGCGGTAATACGGTTATCCACAGAATCAGGGGA
TAACGCAGGAAAGAACATGTGAGCAAAAGGCCAGCAAAAGGCCAGGAACCGTAAAAAGGCCGCGTTGCTG
GCGTTTTTCCATAGGCTCCGCCCCCCTGACGAGCATCACAAAAATCGACGCTCAAGTCAGAGGTGGCGAA
ACCCGACAGGACTATAAAGATACCAGGCGTTTCCCCCTGGAAGCTCCCTCGTGCGCTCTCCTGTTCCGAC
CCTGCCGCTTACCGGATACCTGTCCGCCTTTCTCCCTTCGGGAAGCGTGGCGCTTTCTCATAGCTCACGC
TGTAGGTATCTCAGTTCGGTGTAGGTCGTTCGCTCCAAGCTGGGCTGTGTGCACGAACCCCCCGTTCAGC
CCGACCGCTGCGCCTTATCCGGTAACTATCGTCTTGAGTCCAACCCGGTAAGACACGACTTATCGCCACT
GGCAGCAGCCACTGGTAACAGGATTAGCAGAGCGAGGTATGTAGGCGGTGCTACAGAGTTCTTGAAGTGG
TGGCCTAACTACGGCTACACTAGAAGAACAGTATTTGGTATCTGCGCTCTGCTGAAGCCAGTTACCTTCG
GAAAAAGAGTTGGTAGCTCTTGATCCGGCAAACAAACCACCGCTGGTAGCGGTGGTTTTTTTGTTTGCAA
GCAGCAGATTACGCGCAGAAAAAAAGGATCTCAAGAAGATCCTTTGATCTTTTCTACGGGGTCTGACGCT
CAGTGGAACGAAAACTCACGTTAAGGGATTTTGGTCATGAGATTATCAAAAAGGATCTTCACCTAGATCC
TTTTAAATTAAAAATGAAGTTTTAAATCAATCTAAAGTATATATGAGTAAACTTGGTCTGACAGCGGCCG
CAAATGCTAAACCACTGCAGTGGTTACCAGTGCTTGATCAGTGAGGCACCGATCTCAGCGATCTGCCTAT
TTCGTTCGTCCATAGTGGCCTGACTCCCCGTCGTGTAGATCACTACGATTCGTGAGGGCTTACCATCAGG
CCCCAGCGCAGCAATGATGCCGCGAGAGCCGCGTTCACCGGCCCCCGATTTGTCAGCAATGAACCAGCCA
GCAGGGAGGGCCGAGCGAAGAAGTGGTCCTGCTACTTTGTCCGCCTCCATCCAGTCTATGAGCTGCTGTC
GTGATGCTAGAGTAAGAAGTTCGCCAGTGAGTAGTTTCCGAAGAGTTGTGGCCATTGCTACTGGCATCGT
GGTATCACGCTCGTCGTTCGGTATGGCTTCGTTCAACTCTGGTTCCCAGCGGTCAAGCCGGGTCACATGA
TCACCCATATTATGAAGAAATGCAGTCAGCTCCTTAGGGCCTCCGATCGTTGTCAGAAGTAAGTTGGCCG
CGGTGTTGTCGCTCATGGTAATGGCAGCACTACACAATTCTCTTACCGTCATGCCATCCGTAAGATGCTT
TTCCGTGACCGGCGAGTACTCAACCAAGTCGTTTTGTGAGTAGTGTATACGGCGACCAAGCTGCTCTTGC
CCGGCGTCTATACGGGACAACACCGCGCCACATAGCAGTACTTTGAAAGTGCTCATCATCGGGAATCGTT
CTTCGGGGCGGAAAGACTCAAGGATCTTGCCGCTATTGAGATCCAGTTCGATATAGCCCACTCTTGCACC
CAGTTGATCTTCAGCATCTTTTACTTTCACCAGCGTTTCGGGGTGTGCAAAAACAGGCAAGCAAAATGCC
GCAAAGAAGGGAATGAGTGCGACACGAAAATGTTGGATGCTCATACTCGTCCTTTTTCAATATTATTGAA
GCATTTATCAGGGTTACTAGTACGTCTCTCAAGGATAAGTAAGTAATATTAAGGTACGGGAGGTATTGGA
CAGGCCGCAATAAAATATCTTTATTTTCATTACATCTGTGTGTTGGTTTTTTGTGTGAATCGATAGTACT
AACATACGCTCTCCATCAAAACAAAA
Features (pLannotate 1.2.2; 10 found; start..end, strand, type, name):
    996..1027    +  promoter       minP: minimal TATA-box promoter with low basal activity
   1060..2712    +  CDS            luciferase: firefly luciferase synthetic luc2 version of the luciferase gene
   2756..2877    -  polyA_signal   SV40 poly(A) signal: SV40 polyadenylation signal
   2900..2968    -  CDS            large T antigen (fragment): large T antigen from SV40 (simian virus 40)
   2984..3116    +  CDS            TcR (fragment): tetracycline efflux protein; tet; confers resistance to tetracycline
   3296..3884    -  rep_origin     ori: high-copy-number ColE1/pMB1/pBR322/pUC origin of replication
   4084..4944    -  CDS            AmpR: β-lactamase confers resistance to ampicillin, carbenicillin, and related antibiotics
   4945..4986    -  promoter       AmpR promoter (fragment): bla
   5049..5097    +  polyA_signal   poly(A) signal: synthetic polyadenylation signal
   5111..66      +  misc_feature   pause site (across the origin): RNA polymerase II transcriptional pause signal from the human α2 globin gene
