>Addgene plasmid #100129 | pGL4-Cluster Promoter Delta 1.1 | addgene full sequence | sequence record 193355 | Addgene NGS Result
CGAAACAAAACAAACTAGCAAAATAGGCTGTCCCCAGTGCAAGTGCAGGTGCCAGAACATTTCTCTGGCC
TAACTGGCCGGTACCGAGCTCGGATCCACTAGTAACGGCCGCCAGTGTGCTGGAATTGCAGTGGGGGGAG
GGGGAGATGGGAACGGGTCTGGGGGCGGCTCCCCTCCCCCTCCCTCTCTTGGGACAGACAGCCTTTGTTC
CCGGCGGCGGCGGCAGCGGTGGCCAGACACCTGTGAGGCCGCAGAACTGGCCGAGGGTGGGCGTGTGAGG
ACATGGAGGCCCCTTGTCCCCATTCCAGCCCTGCGCCCCTGGGTCCGGGTGCGCCCCCTGAGACAGGTCA
GCCTTGAGCACCTTTCTGCGGGGAGACTGCAGAGATCGTCCAGTGGCCCTACGGTGCGCCCCAGCTCCCA
ACGCACTTCCCCTCCCCCCTCCCAGGGTCGGATTTCCAAGCACGCCACGCCACACACACCTCGGCTAGCT
CCGGGCTCAGAGGGCGCTGGGGTGGCAGGGCGTCCGGGCGCACCTCGGCTAGCGGCACCCTAGCCCGAGG
GCAGGAGGCGGGGATAGAAGGCGGGCGACGGGACCCCTTGGGGCCAGACCCGGCCGGGTTGGGCAAGCAG
GCGGGGCTCCCGGCGTCTCCGCAGTCCCGGACGGGCGTGCCCTGCGCCGCGCACCAACCGGAGCCACATT
CAAGGTGAATCATCCCCGGCCCGCCCCCTGCCCCTCCCCGCCTCGCGGCACCTGAGCCAATGGCGCTGCG
CGAGGGGCGGGCGGGGCCCGGGGCGGGGGGCGGTAAAACCCTCCTGGAGTCATTCTCTGTGCACTCCGTC
GAGCCCCCGCGCAGCCTTGCCGGAGCCGCAGGGCCTCCGTCCAGCCGCGCGGTCCGGGCAGCCCGCGCCC
CCTGTTCTTCCGGTCCTCGGGCCCAGGTACCTGAGCTCGCTAGCCTCGAGGATATCAAGATCTGGCCTCG
GCGGCCAAGCTTAGACACTAGAGGGTATATAATGGAAGCTCGACTTCCAGCTTGGCAATCCGGTACTGTT
GGTAAAGCCACCATGGAAGATGCCAAAAACATTAAGAAGGGCCCAGCGCCATTCTACCCACTCGAAGACG
GGACCGCCGGCGAGCAGCTGCACAAAGCCATGAAGCGCTACGCCCTGGTGCCCGGCACCATCGCCTTTAC
CGACGCACATATCGAGGTGGACATTACCTACGCCGAGTACTTCGAGATGAGCGTTCGGCTGGCAGAAGCT
ATGAAGCGCTATGGGCTGAATACAAACCATCGGATCGTGGTGTGCAGCGAGAATAGCTTGCAGTTCTTCA
TGCCCGTGTTGGGTGCCCTGTTCATCGGTGTGGCTGTGGCCCCAGCTAACGACATCTACAACGAGCGCGA
GCTGCTGAACAGCATGGGCATCAGCCAGCCCACCGTCGTATTCGTGAGCAAGAAAGGGCTGCAAAAGATC
CTCAACGTGCAAAAGAAGCTACCGATCATACAAAAGATCATCATCATGGATAGCAAGACCGACTACCAGG
GCTTCCAAAGCATGTACACCTTCGTGACTTCCCATTTGCCACCCGGCTTCAACGAGTACGACTTCGTGCC
CGAGAGCTTCGACCGGGACAAAACCATCGCCCTGATCATGAACAGTAGTGGCAGTACCGGATTGCCCAAG
GGCGTAGCCCTACCGCACCGCACCGCTTGTGTCCGATTCAGTCATGCCCGCGACCCCATCTTCGGCAACC
AGATCATCCCCGACACCGCTATCCTCAGCGTGGTGCCATTTCACCACGGCTTCGGCATGTTCACCACGCT
GGGCTACTTGATCTGCGGCTTTCGGGTCGTGCTCATGTACCGCTTCGAGGAGGAGCTATTCTTGCGCAGC
TTGCAAGACTATAAGATTCAATCTGCCCTGCTGGTGCCCACACTATTTAGCTTCTTCGCTAAGAGCACTC
TCATCGACAAGTACGACCTAAGCAACTTGCACGAGATCGCCAGCGGCGGGGCGCCGCTCAGCAAGGAGGT
AGGTGAGGCCGTGGCCAAACGCTTCCACCTACCAGGCATCCGCCAGGGCTACGGCCTGACAGAAACAACC
AGCGCCATTCTGATCACCCCCGAAGGGGACGACAAGCCTGGCGCAGTAGGCAAGGTGGTGCCCTTCTTCG
AGGCTAAGGTGGTGGACTTGGACACCGGTAAGACACTGGGTGTGAACCAGCGCGGCGAGCTGTGCGTCCG
TGGCCCCATGATCATGAGCGGCTACGTTAACAACCCCGAGGCTACAAACGCTCTCATCGACAAGGACGGC
TGGCTGCACAGCGGCGACATCGCCTACTGGGACGAGGACGAGCACTTCTTCATCGTGGACCGGCTGAAGA
GCCTGATCAAATACAAGGGCTACCAGGTAGCCCCAGCCGAACTGGAGAGCATCCTGCTGCAACACCCCAA
CATCTTCGACGCCGGGGTCGCCGGCCTGCCCGACGACGATGCCGGCGAGCTGCCCGCCGCAGTCGTCGTG
CTGGAACACGGTAAAACCATGACCGAGAAGGAGATCGTGGACTATGTGGCCAGCCAGGTTACAACCGCCA
AGAAGCTGCGCGGTGGTGTTGTGTTCGTGGACGAGGTGCCTAAAGGACTGACCGGCAAGTTGGACGCCCG
CAAGATCCGCGAGATTCTCATTAAGGCCAAGAAGGGCGGCAAGATCGCCGTGTAATAATTCTAGAGTCGG
GGCGGCCGGCCGCTTCGAGCAGACATGATAAGATACATTGATGAGTTTGGACAAACCACAACTAGAATGC
AGTGAAAAAAATGCTTTATTTGTGAAATTTGTGATGCTATTGCTTTATTTGTAACCATTATAAGCTGCAA
TAAACAAGTTAACAACAACAATTGCATTCATTTTATGTTTCAGGTTCAGGGGGAGGTGTGGGAGGTTTTT
TAAAGCAAGTAAAACCTCTACAAATGTGGTAAAATCGATAAGGATCCGTCGACCGATGCCCTTGAGAGCC
TTCAACCCAGTCAGCTCCTTCCGGTGGGCGCGGGGCATGACTATCGTCGCCGCACTTATGACTGTCTTCT
TTATCATGCAACTCGTAGGACAGGTGCCGGCAGCGCTCTTCCGCTTCCTCGCTCACTGACTCGCTGCGCT
CGGTCGTTCGGCTGCGGCGAGCGGTATCAGCTCACTCAAAGGCGGTAATACGGTTATCCACAGAATCAGG
GGATAACGCAGGAAAGAACATGTGAGCAAAAGGCCAGCAAAAGGCCAGGAACCGTAAAAAGGCCGCGTTG
CTGGCGTTTTTCCATAGGCTCCGCCCCCCTGACGAGCATCACAAAAATCGACGCTCAAGTCAGAGGTGGC
GAAACCCGACAGGACTATAAAGATACCAGGCGTTTCCCCCTGGAAGCTCCCTCGTGCGCTCTCCTGTTCC
GACCCTGCCGCTTACCGGATACCTGTCCGCCTTTCTCCCTTCGGGAAGCGTGGCGCTTTCTCATAGCTCA
CGCTGTAGGTATCTCAGTTCGGTGTAGGTCGTTCGCTCCAAGCTGGGCTGTGTGCACGAACCCCCCGTTC
AGCCCGACCGCTGCGCCTTATCCGGTAACTATCGTCTTGAGTCCAACCCGGTAAGACACGACTTATCGCC
ACTGGCAGCAGCCACTGGTAACAGGATTAGCAGAGCGAGGTATGTAGGCGGTGCTACAGAGTTCTTGAAG
TGGTGGCCTAACTACGGCTACACTAGAAGAACAGTATTTGGTATCTGCGCTCTGCTGAAGCCAGTTACCT
TCGGAAAAAGAGTTGGTAGCTCTTGATCCGGCAAACAAACCACCGCTGGTAGCGGTGGTTTTTTTGTTTG
CAAGCAGCAGATTACGCGCAGAAAAAAAGGATCTCAAGAAGATCCTTTGATCTTTTCTACGGGGTCTGAC
GCTCAGTGGAACGAAAACTCACGTTAAGGGATTTTGGTCATGAGATTATCAAAAAGGATCTTCACCTAGA
TCCTTTTAAATTAAAAATGAAGTTTTAAATCAATCTAAAGTATATATGAGTAAACTTGGTCTGACAGCGG
CCGCAAATGCTAAACCACTGCAGTGGTTACCAGTGCTTGATCAGTGAGGCACCGATCTCAGCGATCTGCC
TATTTCGTTCGTCCATAGTGGCCTGACTCCCCGTCGTGTAGATCACTACGATTCGTGAGGGCTTACCATC
AGGCCCCAGCGCAGCAATGATGCCGCGAGAGCCGCGTTCACCGGCCCCCGATTTGTCAGCAATGAACCAG
CCAGCAGGGAGGGCCGAGCGAAGAAGTGGTCCTGCTACTTTGTCCGCCTCCATCCAGTCTATGAGCTGCT
GTCGTGATGCTAGAGTAAGAAGTTCGCCAGTGAGTAGTTTCCGAAGAGTTGTGGCCATTGCTACTGGCAT
CGTGGTATCACGCTCGTCGTTCGGTATGGCTTCGTTCAACTCTGGTTCCCAGCGGTCAAGCCGGGTCACA
TGATCACCCATATTATGAAGAAATGCAGTCAGCTCCTTAGGGCCTCCGATCGTTGTCAGAAGTAAGTTGG
CCGCGGTGTTGTCGCTCATGGTAATGGCAGCACTACACAATTCTCTTACCGTCATGCCATCCGTAAGATG
CTTTTCCGTGACCGGCGAGTACTCAACCAAGTCGTTTTGTGAGTAGTGTATACGGCGACCAAGCTGCTCT
TGCCCGGCGTCTATACGGGACAACACCGCGCCACATAGCAGTACTTTGAAAGTGCTCATCATCGGGAATC
GTTCTTCGGGGCGGAAAGACTCAAGGATCTTGCCGCTATTGAGATCCAGTTCGATATAGCCCACTCTTGC
ACCCAGTTGATCTTCAGCATCTTTTACTTTCACCAGCGTTTCGGGGTGTGCAAAAACAGGCAAGCAAAAT
GCCGCAAAGAAGGGAATGAGTGCGACACGAAAATGTTGGATGCTCATACTCGTCCTTTTTCAATATTATT
GAAGCATTTATCAGGGTTACTAGTACGTCTCTCAAGGATAAGTAAGTAATATTAAGGTACGGGAGGTATT
GGACAGGCCGCAATAAAATATCTTTATTTTCATTACATCTGTGTGTTGGTTTTTTGTGTGAATCGATAGT
ACTAACATACGCTCTCCATCAAAACAAAA
Features (pLannotate 1.2.2; 10 found; start..end, strand, type, name):
    999..1030    +  promoter       minP: minimal TATA-box promoter with low basal activity
   1063..2715    +  CDS            luciferase: firefly luciferase synthetic luc2 version of the luciferase gene
   2759..2880    -  polyA_signal   SV40 poly(A) signal: SV40 polyadenylation signal
   2903..2971    -  CDS            large T antigen (fragment): large T antigen from SV40 (simian virus 40)
   2987..3119    +  CDS            TcR (fragment): tetracycline efflux protein; tet; confers resistance to tetracycline
   3299..3887    -  rep_origin     ori: high-copy-number ColE1/pMB1/pBR322/pUC origin of replication
   4087..4947    -  CDS            AmpR: β-lactamase confers resistance to ampicillin, carbenicillin, and related antibiotics
   4948..4989    -  promoter       AmpR promoter (fragment): bla
   5052..5100    +  polyA_signal   poly(A) signal: synthetic polyadenylation signal
   5114..66      +  misc_feature   pause site (across the origin): RNA polymerase II transcriptional pause signal from the human α2 globin gene
