[The description below was written by a language model from this plasmid's Addgene catalogue record and pLannotate feature annotations shown in this document.]
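Description:
pGL4-Cluster Promoter Delta 1.1 is a firefly luciferase reporter plasmid built on Promega's pGL4 backbone, designed for measuring promoter activity after transfection into mammalian cells. It carries an 814 bp human genomic fragment from the promoter of the miR-183-96-182 microRNA cluster, inserted at a KpnI site that is retained on both sides. According to the depositor, this roughly 0.8 kb fragment is the minimal region that still gives maximal promoter activity, which suggests it is one member of a promoter deletion series. The plasmid is about 5.1 kb in total, replicates in E. coli from a high-copy ColE1/pUC-type origin, and is selected with ampicillin through the β-lactamase gene. No mammalian selection marker is annotated.

In the feature tables the insert itself is not annotated, but it fits the unannotated stretch upstream of the reporter unit. Directly downstream lie a minimal TATA-box promoter (minP) with low basal activity and the synthetic luc2 firefly luciferase coding sequence, terminated by an SV40 polyadenylation signal. The cloned fragment therefore drives or enhances luciferase transcription in conjunction with minP. A synthetic poly(A) signal and an RNA polymerase II pause site from the human α2 globin gene sit upstream of the cloning region to suppress read-through transcription from the backbone and reduce background. The short large T antigen and tetracycline resistance fragments are backbone remnants with no function.

The associated work concerns regulation of this microRNA cluster by KLF4, so the construct is suited to testing transcription factor effects on cluster promoter activity. The repository's sequence differs from the depositor's by a few small changes (3 nt in net length), which the depositor considers possible SNPs away from the relevant binding sites and unlikely to affect function.
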