Addgene plasmid #100129: pGL4-Cluster Promoter Delta 1.1
Purpose: It contains ~0.8 Kb of the miR-183-96-182 cluster promoter. Is the minimal region that contains the maximal promoter activity
Depositing lab: Eva Hernando. Depositing organization: NYU Grossman School of Medicine. Publication: Kruppel-like factor 4 (KLF4) regulates the miR-183~96~182 cluster under physiologic and pathologic conditions. Segura MF, Jubierre L, Li S, Soriano A, Koetz L, Gaziel-Sovran A, Masanas M, Kleffman K, Dankert JF, Walsh MJ, Hernando E. Oncotarget. 2017 Apr 18;8(16):26298-26311. doi: 10.18632/oncotarget.15459. PubMed 28412746.
Backbone
  Vector backbone: pGL4
  Backbone manufacturer: Promega
  Backbone size w/o insert (bp): 4322
  Total vector size (bp): 5136
  Vector type: Luciferase
Growth in bacteria
  Bacterial resistance: Ampicillin, 100 μg/mL
  Growth temperature: 37°C
  Growth strain: DH5alpha
  Copy number: High Copy
Gene/Insert
  Gene/Insert name: miR-183-96-82 Cluster promoter 0.8 Kb Fragment (alt name: miR-182 cluster promoter)
  Species: H. sapiens (human)
  Insert size (bp): 814
  Entrez Gene: MIR182 (a.k.a. MIRN182, miRNA182, mir-182)
  Cloning method: Restriction Enzyme; 5′ cloning site KpnI (not destroyed); 3′ cloning site KpnI (not destroyed)
  Sequencing primers: 5′ TAGCAAAATAGGCTGTCCCC
Terms and licenses: Academic/Nonprofit Terms; Industry Terms: Not Available to Industry
Depositor comments: Addgene's sequencing results found two discrepancies compared to the depositor's sequence: 123_124insAATT, 162delG, & 854G>T. Some differences could be SNPs and do not occur near the binding sites of the transcription factors of interest; thus they should not affect plasmid function.
How to cite: pGL4-Cluster Promoter Delta 1.1 was a gift from Eva Hernando (Addgene plasmid # 100129 ; http://n2t.net/addgene:100129 ; RRID:Addgene_100129)
